>Addgene plasmid #205356 | pBad33_ISTva1_reRNA | addgene full sequence | sequence record 410876 | Addgene NGS Result
TGTTTGACAGCTTATCATCGATCTGACAGCTAGCTCAGTCCTAGGTATAATGCTAGCCCCGGGAAAAGAT
CTAAAGAGGAGAAAATGCAGAGAGCGTTTAAAGTTACACTCATTCCTAATCACAATCAAGAGGTCTTAAT
CAATAAGAGTATTGGTTGTGCAAGGTTTGTGTATAACCACTTTCTGGCATTAAAGCAAGAGCTATATCAG
TCCGAACAGAAAACATTAAACTATAACGCTTGTAGTCAACGTTTAACTTTACTCAAGAAAGAAATTGAAT
GGTTGAAGGAAGTAGATAAGTTTGCCTTACAGAACTCGCTCAAGAATTTAGAGACAGCATACAAAAACTT
TTTTGCTGACTTAAAGAAGGTCAAAGGCAAAAAAGGAGTAGGCTTTCCCAAGTTTAAAAAGAAGCATGGT
TGCAAGCAGTCTTACAAGACGAATTTAACAAACGGTAACATCCAGGTAATAGAGAATCGTTTAAAGCTTC
CGAAGTTAGGGTGGGTGAAGTTTCATAAGTCCCAAGAAGTTACCGGAAAGCTTATAAACGTTACCATAAC
TCGGACTTCTTCTGGTAAATATGTTGCTAGTATTCTGTGTGATACAGAGATTGAGAAACATCCCCAAGTT
AGTCAAAATATTGGCATAGACTTAGGCATAAAGTCTTATCTCGTTACTAGTAATGGGGAAGTCGTAGATA
ATCCCAAATATTACCGGACTCAAACTCGTAAATTACGTAAAGCACATAAAAAATTATCCCGCAGTGTAAA
AGGCAGTACTAATCGAGTCAAAGCGAAAATCAAGCTGGCTCGTAGCTACGAAAGAATTACCAATCTCAGA
GATGACTTTCTGCACAAGCTGTCAACTCGTCTAATCAAAGAAAACAGTATTATCTGTATTGAGGATTTGC
GAGTTGCCAACATGGTAAAAAACCATAAATTATCATTGAGTATTTCAGACGCTAGTTGGTCTAAGTTCGT
TGCCATGCTTGAATATAAAGCTTTTTGGCATGACAGAATTGTGCAGAAGGTTGGTACGTTTTATCCCTCC
TCTCAGACTTGTAATCATTGTGGTTTTATCAACCCTTTGGTCAAAGATTTAAAGTTACGTGAATGGGCTT
GTCCTGGTTGTAGTGGTTACAATTTGAGAGACAATAACGCAGCGTTGAACATATTAGGTGAGGGATTGAG
ATTAATAGCCGCCGTGGGTATCCCGGAGGCTCTAAACGCCTGTGGAGAACTCGTCAGTCCTGGAGCAATT
CAGGCAGAGATCGTTGAAGCAGGAATCACGCGACTTCAAGTCGTGTGAGAGATCTTTGACAGCTAGCTCA
GTCCTAGGTATAATAGGCTTGTCCTGGTTGTAGTGGTTACAATTTGAGAGACAATAACGCAGCGTTGAAC
ATATTAGGTGAGGGATTGAGATTAATAGCCGCCGTGGGTATCCCGGAGGCTCTAAACGCCTGTGGAGAAC
TCGTCAGTCCTGGAGCAATTCAGGCAGAGATCGTTGAAGCAGGAATCACGCGACTTCAAGTCGTGTGAGG
TTCAAGCTCGGAGATCATCATTGCGTTTTTTAAGCTTGGCTGTTTTGGCGGATGAGAGAAGATTTTCAGC
CTGATACAGATTAAATCAGAACGCAGAAGCGGTCTGATAAAACAGAATTTGCCTGGCGGCAGTAGCGCGG
TGGTCCCACCTGACCCCATGCCGAACTCAGAAGTGAAACGCCGTAGCGCCGATGGTAGTGTGGGGTCTCC
CCATGCGAGAGTAGGGAACTGCCAGGCATCAAATAAAACGAAAGGCTCAGTCGAAAGACTGGGCCTTTCG
TTTTATCTGTTGTTTGTCGGTGAACGCTCTCCTGAGTAGGACAAATCCGCCGGGAGCGGATTTGAACGTT
GCGAAGCAACGGCCCGGAGGGTGGCGGGCAGGACGCCCGCCATAAACTGCCAGGCATCAAATTAAGCAGA
AGGCCATCCTGACGGATGGCCTTTTTGCGTTTCTACAAACTCTTTTGTTTATTTTTCTAAATACATTCAA
ATATGTATCCGCTCATGAGACAATAACCCTGATAAATGCTTCAATAATATTGAAAAAGGAAGAGTATGAG
TATTCAACATTTCCGTGTCGCCCTTATTCCCTTTTTTGCGGCATTTTGCCTTCCTGTTTTTGCTCACCCA
GAAACGCTGGTGAAAGTAAAAGATGCTGAAGATCAGTTGGGTGCAGCAAACTATTAACTGGCGAACTACT
TACTCTAGCTTCCCGGCAACAATTAATAGACTGGATGGAGGCGGATAAAGTTGCAGGACCACTTCTGCGC
TCGGCCCTTCCGGCTGGCTGGTTTATTGCTGATAAATCTGGAGCCGGTGAGCGTGGGTCTCGCGGTATCA
TTGCAGCACTGGGGCCAGATGGTAAGCCCTCCCGTATCGTAGTTATCTACACGACGGGGAGTCAGGCAAC
TATGGATGAACGAAATAGACAGATCGCTGAGATAGGTGCCTCACTGATTAAGCATTGGTAACTGTCAGAC
CAAGTTTACTCATATATACTTTAGATTGATT
[125 nt withheld, positions 2552-2676]
C
[141 nt withheld, positions 2678-2818]
CCTTTGACGTTGGAGTCCACGTTCTTT
[37 nt withheld, positions 2846-2882]
ACCCTATCTCGGGCTATTCTTTTGATTTATAAGGGATTTTGCCGATTTCGGCCTATTGGTTAAAAAATGA
GCTGATTTAACAAAAATTTAACGCGAATTTTAACAAAATATTAACGTTTACAATTTAAAAGGATCTAGGT
GAAGATCCTTTTTGATAATCTCATGACCAAAATCCCTTAACGTGAGTTTTCGTTCCACTGAGCGTCAGAC
CCCGTAGAAAAGATCAAAGGATCTTCTTGAGATCCTTTTTTTCTGCGCGTAATCTGCTGCTTGCAAACAA
AAAAACCACCGCTACCAGCGGTGGTTTGTTTGCCGGATCAAGAGCTACCAACTCTTTTTCCGAAGGTAAC
TGGCTTCAGCAGAGCGCAGATACCAAATACTGTCCTTCTAGTGTAGCCGTAGTTAGGCCACCACTTCAAG
AACTCTGTAGCACCGCCTACATACCTCGCTCTGCTAATCCTGTTACCAGTCAGGCATTTGAGAAGCACAC
GGTCACACTGCTTCCGGTAGTCAATAAACCGGTAAACCAGCAATAGACATAAGCGGCTATTTAACGACCC
TGCCCTGAACCGACGACCGGGTCGAATTTGCTTTCGAATTTCTGCCATTCATCCGCTTATTATCACTTAT
TCAGGCGTAGCAACCAGGCGTTTAAGGGCACCAATAACTGCCTTAAAAAAATTACGCCCCGCCCTGCCAC
TCATCGCAGTACTGTTGTAATTCATTAAGCATTCTGCCGACATGGAAGCCATCACAAACGGCATGATGAA
CCTGAATCGCCAGCGGCATCAGCACCTTGTCGCCTTGCGTATAATATTTGCCCATGGTGAAAACGGGGGC
GAAGAAGTTGTCCATATTGGCCACGTTTAAATCAAAACTGGTGAAACTCACCCAGGGATTGGCTGAGACG
AAAAACATATTCTCAATAAACCCTTTAGGGAAATAGGCCAGGTTTTCACCGTAACACGCCACATCTTGCG
AATATATGTGTAGAAACTGCCGGAAATCGTCGTGGTATTCACTCCAGAGCGATGAAAACGTTTCAGTTTG
CTCATGGAAAACGGTGTAACAAGGGTGAACACTATCCCATATCACCAGCTCACCGTCTTTCATTGCCATA
CGGAACTCCGGATGAGCATTCATCAGGCGGGCAAGAATGTGAATAAAGGCCGGATAAAACTTGTGCTTAT
TTTTCTTTACGGTCTTTAAAAAGGCCGTAATATCCAGCTGAACGGTCTGGTTATAGGTACATTGAGCAAC
TGACTGAAATGCCTCAAAATGTTCTTTACGATGCCATTGGGATATATCAACGGTGGTATATCCAGTGATT
TTTTTCTCCATTTTAGCTTCCTTAGCTCCTGAAAATCTCGATAACTCAAAAAATACGCCCGGTAGTGATC
TTATTTCATTATGGTGAAAGTTGGAACCTCTTACGTGCCGATCAACGTCTCATTTTCGCCAAAAGTTGGC
CCAGGGCTTCCCGGTATCAACAGGGACACCAGGATTTATTTATTCTGCGAAGTGATCTTCCGTCACAGGT
ATTTATTCGGCGCAAAGTGCGTCGGGTGATGCTGCCAACTTACTGATTTAGTGTATGATGGTGTTTTTGA
GGTGCTCCAGTGGCTTCTGTTTCTATCAGCTGTCCCTCCTGTTCAGCTACTGACGGGGTGGTGCGTAACG
GCAAAAGCACCGCCGGACATCAGCGCTAGCGGAGTGTATACTGGCTTACTATGTTGGCACTGATGAGGGT
GTCAGTGAAGTGCTTCATGTGGCAGGAGAAAAAAGGCTGCACCGGTGCGTCAGCAGAATATGTGATACAG
GATATATTCCGCTTCCTCGCTCACTGACTCGCTACGCTCGGTCGTTCGACTGCGGCGAGCGGAAATGGCT
TACGAACGGGGCGGAGATTTCCTGGAAGATGCCAGGAAGATACTTAACAGGGAAGTGAGAGGGCCGCGGC
AAAGCCGTTTTTCCATAGGCTCCGCCCCCCTGACAAGCATCACGAAATCTGACGCTCAAATCAGTGGTGG
CGAAACCCGACAGGACTATAAAGATACCAGGCGTTTCCCCCTGGCGGCTCCCTCGTGCGCTCTCCTGTTC
CTGCCTTTCGGTTTACCGGTGTCATTCCGCTGTTATGGCCGCGTTTGTCTCATTCCACGCCTGACACTCA
GTTCCGGGTAGGCAGTTCGCTCCAAGCTGGACTGTATGCACGAACCCCCCGTTCAGTCCGACCGCTGCGC
CTTATCCGGTAACTATCGTCTTGAGTCCAACCCGGAAAGACATGCAAAAGCACCACTGGCAGCAGCCACT
GGTAATTGATTTAGAGGAGTTAGTCTTGAAGTCATGCGCCGGTTAAGGCTAAACTGAAAGGACAAGTTTT
GGTGACTGCGCTCCTCCAAGCCAGTTACCTCGGTTCAAAGAGTTGGTAGCTCAGAGAACCTTCGAAAAAC
CGCCCTGCAAGGCGGTTTTTTCGTTTTCAGAGCAAGAGATTACGCGCAGACCAAAACGATCTCAAGAAGA
TCATCTTATTAATCAGATAAAATATTTCTAGGCTCATGAGCCCGAAGTGGCGAGCCCGATCTTCCCCATC
GGTGATGTCGGCGATATAGGCGCCAGCAACCGCACCTGTGGCGCCGGTGATGCCGGCCACGATGCGTCCG
GCGTAGAGGATCTGCTCA
Features (pLannotate 1.2.2; 17 found; start..end, strand, type, name):
      4..22      +  promoter       tet promoter (fragment): E. coli promoter for tetracycline efflux protein gene
     24..57      +  promoter       J23119 promoter: bacterial promoter (Registry of Standard Biological Parts BBa J23119)
   1316..1345    +  promoter       J23119(SpeI) promoter (fragment): bacterial promoter (Registry of Standard Biological Parts BBa J23119) modified to end with an SpeI site
   1661..1776    +  ncRNA          5S rRNA: Accession: RF00001 - 5S ribosomal RNA
   1780..1866    +  terminator     rrnB T1 terminator: Escherichia coli rrnB; transcription terminator T1 from the E. coli rrnB gene
   1958..1985    +  terminator     rrnB T2 terminator: transcription terminator T2 from the E. coli rrnB gene
   2004..2095    +  promoter       AmpR promoter: bla
   2096..2215    +  CDS            AmpR (fragment): β-lactamase; bla; confers resistance to ampicillin, carbenicillin, and related antibiotics
   2216..2510    +  CDS            bla(M) (fragment): β-lactamase lacking the signal sequence; bla(M); allows cytosolic expression of β-lactamase
   2553..2933    +  rep_origin     M13 ori (sequence partly withheld): M13 bacteriophage origin of replication; arrow indicates direction of (+) strand synthesis
   3119..3352    +  rep_origin     ori (fragment): high-copy-number ColE1/pMB1/pBR322/pUC origin of replication
   3567..4223    -  CDS            cat: CAT_ECOLX - Experimental evidence at protein level: Swiss-Prot protein existence level 1. This enzyme is an effector of chloramphenicol resistance in bacteria. From Escherichia coli. This protein is used as a marker in many commonly used cloning vectors, such as pACYC184.
   4224..4326    -  promoter       cat promoter: promoter of the E. coli cat gene encoding chloramphenicol acetyltransferase
   4447..4590    +  mobile_element IS1 (fragment): prokaryotic transposable element IS1
   4709..4764    -  rep_origin     RSF ori (fragment): Plasmids containing the RSF 1030 origin of replication can be propagated in E. coli cells that contain additional plasmids with compatible origins.
   4852..5397    -  rep_origin     p15A ori: Plasmids containing the medium-copy-number p15A origin of replication can be propagated in E. coli cells that contain a second plasmid with the ColE1 origin.
   5434..5554    -  CDS            TcR (fragment): tetracycline efflux protein; tet; confers resistance to tetracycline
