[The description below was written by a language model from this plasmid's Addgene catalogue record and pLannotate feature annotations shown in this document.]
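Description:
pBad33_ISTva1_reRNA is a low-copy bacterial expression plasmid built on a pBAD33-type backbone and designed to produce the ISTva1 TnpB nuclease together with its guide RNA (reRNA) in E. coli. It replicates from a p15A origin, which is compatible with ColE1-type plasmids and so allows it to be maintained alongside a second plasmid such as a target or reporter. Selection is by chloramphenicol, through a complete cat gene with its own promoter. The annotation also detects an M13 phage origin and several backbone remnants: truncated β-lactamase segments with the AmpR promoter, short ColE1-like and RSF origin fragments, an IS1 fragment and a piece of the tetracycline resistance gene. As fragments, these are not expected to be functional.

The automated feature table does not annotate the TnpB coding sequence or the reRNA. It does show two copies of the strong constitutive synthetic J23119 promoter: a full one near the start of the record and a partial, SpeI-modified version about 1.3 kb downstream. These are followed by a 5S rRNA segment and the rrnB T1 and T2 terminators. The unannotated stretches after each promoter plausibly hold the compact TnpB gene and the reRNA scaffold with guide, but the record does not state which promoter drives which element. Despite the pBAD name, no araBAD promoter or araC gene was detected, so expression appears to be constitutive rather than arabinose-inducible.

TnpB proteins are small RNA-guided nucleases encoded by IS200/IS605-family transposons and are considered ancestors of Cas12. The associated publication's title indicates that the plasmid comes from a survey of TnpB nucleases as miniature genome editors, where it would serve to test ISTva1 TnpB activity in bacteria.
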