Addgene plasmid #205356: pBad33_ISTva1_reRNA
Purpose: Bacterial expression of ISTva1 TnpB and its reRNA
Depositing lab: Haoyi Wang. Depositing organization: Institute of Zoology, Chinese Academy of Sciences. Publication: Evolutionary mining and functional characterization of TnpB nucleases identify efficient miniature genome editors. Xiang G, Li Y, Sun J, Huo Y, Cao S, Cao Y, Guo Y, Yang L, Cai Y, Zhang YE, Wang H. Nat Biotechnol. 2023 Jun 29. doi: 10.1038/s41587-023-01857-x. PubMed 37386294.
Backbone
  Vector backbone: pBAD
  Vector type: Bacterial Expression
Growth in bacteria
  Bacterial resistance: Chloramphenicol, 25 μg/mL
  Growth temperature: 37°C
  Growth strain: DH5alpha
  Copy number: Low Copy
Gene/Insert
  Gene/Insert name: ISTva1 TnpB
  Species: Other
  Cloning method: Unknown
Terms and licenses: Academic/Nonprofit Terms; Industry Terms: Not Available to Industry
How to cite: pBad33_ISTva1_reRNA was a gift from Haoyi Wang (Addgene plasmid # 205356 ; http://n2t.net/addgene:205356 ; RRID:Addgene_205356)
